Addgene plasmid #140257: miniCGBE1-NG (pBM1182)
Purpose: CMV promoter expression plasmid for rAPOBEC1(R33A)-nCas9_NG-P2A-EGFP
Depositing lab: Keith Joung. Depositing organization: Massachusetts General Hospital. Publication: CRISPR C-to-G base editors for inducing targeted DNA transversions in human cells. Kurt IC, Zhou R, Iyer S, Garcia SP, Miller BR, Langner LM, Grunewald J, Joung JK. Nat Biotechnol. 2020 Jul 20. pii: 10.1038/s41587-020-0609-x. doi: 10.1038/s41587-020-0609-x. PubMed 32690971.
Backbone
  Vector backbone: CMV
  Backbone manufacturer: pCMV-ABEmax-P2A-EGFP (Addgene #112101)
  Backbone size w/o insert (bp): 3400
  Total vector size (bp): 9195
  Vector type: Mammalian Expression
Growth in bacteria
  Bacterial resistance: Ampicillin, 100 μg/mL
  Growth temperature: 37°C
  Growth strain: DH5alpha
  Copy number: High Copy
Gene/Insert
  Gene/Insert name: BE4max(R33A)_NG-ΔUGI (alt name: bpNLS-rAPOBEC1(R33A)-nCas9_NG-bpNLS-P2A-EGFP)
  Species: R. norvegicus (rat); S. pyogenes
  Insert size (bp): 5930
  Mutation: R33A in rAPOBEC1, NG mutations in SpCas9, D10A in Cas9
  Promoter: CMV
  Cloning method: Gibson Cloning
  Sequencing primers: 5′ CGCAAATGGGCGGTAGGCGTG; 3′ TAGAAGGCACAGTCGAGG
Resource information
  A portion of this plasmid was derived from a plasmid made by: Addgene #140251, #125615
Terms and licenses: Academic/Nonprofit Terms; Industry Terms: Not Available to Industry
How to cite: miniCGBE1-NG (pBM1182) was a gift from Keith Joung (Addgene plasmid # 140257 ; http://n2t.net/addgene:140257 ; RRID:Addgene_140257)
