[The description below was written by a language model from this plasmid's Addgene catalogue record and pLannotate feature annotations shown in this document.]
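Description:
miniCGBE1-NG (pBM1182) is a 9,195 bp mammalian expression plasmid encoding a compact C-to-G base editor. It was built by Gibson assembly on a CMV backbone derived from pCMV-ABEmax-P2A-EGFP. In E. coli it is maintained as a high-copy plasmid through a ColE1/pUC-type origin and selected with ampicillin via the β-lactamase gene. Short lac promoter/operator, lacI, bom and SV40 promoter fragments annotated in the backbone appear to be cloning remnants rather than functional parts of the design.

The payload is a single open reading frame driven by the human CMV immediate-early enhancer and promoter and terminated by the bovine growth hormone polyadenylation signal. A T7 promoter lies just upstream of the coding sequence. According to the record, the fusion reads bipartite NLS, rat APOBEC1 cytidine deaminase carrying R33A, a Streptococcus pyogenes Cas9 D10A nickase bearing the NG mutations, a second bipartite NLS, then P2A and EGFP. The feature table splits the Cas9 into two adjoining annotations labelled as N- and C-terminal portions, but these are contiguous and together form one nickase. The NLS and P2A elements are not annotated separately. The insert name, BE4max(R33A)_NG-ΔUGI, indicates a BE4max-type cytosine base editor lacking the uracil glycosylase inhibitor domains. The SpCas9-NG variant is known for recognising relaxed NG PAMs, which broadens the range of targetable sites. The P2A peptide releases EGFP as a separate protein, so fluorescence marks cells expressing the editor.

The construct is intended for expression in human cells to induce targeted C-to-G transversions. No guide RNA cassette appears in the record, so the guide would have to be supplied separately.
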