Features (pLannotate 1.2.2; 18 found; start..end, strand, type, name):
     52..276     +  polyA_signal   bGH poly(A) signal: bovine growth hormone polyadenylation signal
    280..301     +  promoter       SV40 promoter (fragment): SV40 enhancer and early promoter
    306..322     +  misc_feature   MCS (fragment): pBluescript multiple cloning site
    371..387     -  protein_bind   lac operator: The lac repressor binds to the lac operator to inhibit transcription in E. coli. This inhibition can be relieved by adding lactose or isopropyl-β-D-thiogalactopyranoside (IPTG). lac repressor encoded by lacI
    395..425     -  promoter       lac promoter: promoter for the E. coli lac operon
    440..461     -  protein_bind   CAP binding site: CAP binding activates transcription in the presence of cAMP. E. coli catabolite activator protein
    474..566     -  CDS            lacI (fragment): lac repressor; lacI; The lac repressor binds to the lac operator to inhibit transcription in E. coli. This inhibition can be relieved by adding lactose or isopropyl-β-D-thiogalactopyranoside (IPTG).
    749..1337    -  rep_origin     ori: high-copy-number ColE1/pMB1/pBR322/pUC origin of replication
   1508..2368    -  CDS            AmpR: β-lactamase; bla; confers resistance to ampicillin, carbenicillin, and related antibiotics
   2369..2473    -  promoter       AmpR promoter: bla
   2544..2588    -  misc_feature   bom (fragment): basis of mobility region from pBR322
   2743..3122    +  enhancer       CMV enhancer: human cytomegalovirus immediate early enhancer
   3123..3326    +  promoter       CMV promoter: human cytomegalovirus (CMV) immediate early promoter
   3368..3386    +  promoter       T7 promoter: promoter for bacteriophage T7 RNA polymerase
   3457..4140    +  CDS            Apobec1: ABEC1_RAT - Experimental evidence at protein level: Swiss-Prot protein existence level 1. Catalytic component of the apolipoprotein B mRNA editing enzyme complex which is responsible for the postranscriptional editing of a CAA codon for Gln to a UAA codon for stop in the APOB mRNA. May also play a role in the epigenetic regulation of gene expression by participating in DNA demethylation. From Rattus norvegicus (Rat).
   4237..5838    +  CDS            dCas9(N): N-terminal portion of catalytically inactive Streptococcus pyogenes dCas9 carrying the D10A mutation (Zetsche et al., 2015)
   5839..8333    +  CDS            Cas9(C) (fragment): C-terminal portion of Streptococcus pyogenes Cas9 (Zetsche et al., 2015)
   8476..9192    +  CDS            EGFP: EGFP is a basic (constitutively fluorescent) green fluorescent protein published in 1996, derived from Aequorea victoria. It is reported to be a rapidly-maturing weak dimer with moderate acid sensitivity.
>Addgene plasmid #140257 | miniCGBE1-NG (pBM1182) | addgene full sequence | sequence record 291773 | Addgene NGS Result
CCGGTCATCATCACCATCACCATTGAGTTTAAACCCGCTGATCAGCCTCGACTGTGCCTTCTAGTTGCCA
GCCATCTGTTGTTTGCCCCTCCCCCGTGCCTTCCTTGACCCTGGAAGGTGCCACTCCCACTGTCCTTTCC
TAATAAAATGAGGAAATTGCATCGCATTGTCTGAGTAGGTGTCATTCTATTCTGGGGGGTGGGGTGGGGC
AGGACAGCAAGGGGGAGGATTGGGAAGACAATAGCAGGCATGCTGGGGATGCGGTGGGCTCTATGGCTTC
TGAGGCGGAAAGAACCAGCTGGGGCTCGATACCGTCGACCTCTAGCTAGAGCTTGGCGTAATCATGGTCA
TAGCTGTTTCCTGTGTGAAATTGTTATCCGCTCACAATTCCACACAACATACGAGCCGGAAGCATAAAGT
GTAAAGCCTAGGGTGCCTAATGAGTGAGCTAACTCACATTAATTGCGTTGCGCTCACTGCCCGCTTTCCA
GTCGGGAAACCTGTCGTGCCAGCTGCATTAATGAATCGGCCAACGCGCGGGGAGAGGCGGTTTGCGTATT
GGGCGCTCTTCCGCTTCCTCGCTCACTGACTCGCTGCGCTCGGTCGTTCGGCTGCGGCGAGCGGTATCAG
CTCACTCAAAGGCGGTAATACGGTTATCCACAGAATCAGGGGATAACGCAGGAAAGAACATGTGAGCAAA
AGGCCAGCAAAAGGCCAGGAACCGTAAAAAGGCCGCGTTGCTGGCGTTTTTCCATAGGCTCCGCCCCCCT
GACGAGCATCACAAAAATCGACGCTCAAGTCAGAGGTGGCGAAACCCGACAGGACTATAAAGATACCAGG
CGTTTCCCCCTGGAAGCTCCCTCGTGCGCTCTCCTGTTCCGACCCTGCCGCTTACCGGATACCTGTCCGC
CTTTCTCCCTTCGGGAAGCGTGGCGCTTTCTCATAGCTCACGCTGTAGGTATCTCAGTTCGGTGTAGGTC
GTTCGCTCCAAGCTGGGCTGTGTGCACGAACCCCCCGTTCAGCCCGACCGCTGCGCCTTATCCGGTAACT
ATCGTCTTGAGTCCAACCCGGTAAGACACGACTTATCGCCACTGGCAGCAGCCACTGGTAACAGGATTAG
CAGAGCGAGGTATGTAGGCGGTGCTACAGAGTTCTTGAAGTGGTGGCCTAACTACGGCTACACTAGAAGA
ACAGTATTTGGTATCTGCGCTCTGCTGAAGCCAGTTACCTTCGGAAAAAGAGTTGGTAGCTCTTGATCCG
GCAAACAAACCACCGCTGGTAGCGGTGGTTTTTTTGTTTGCAAGCAGCAGATTACGCGCAGAAAAAAAGG
ATCTCAAGAAGATCCTTTGATCTTTTCTACGGGGTCTGACACTCAGTGGAACGAAAACTCACGTTAAGGG
ATTTTGGTCATGAGATTATCAAAAAGGATCTTCACCTAGATCCTTTTAAATTAAAAATGAAGTTTTAAAT
CAATCTAAAGTATATATGAGTAAACTTGGTCTGACAGTTACCAATGCTTAATCAGTGAGGCACCTATCTC
AGCGATCTGTCTATTTCGTTCATCCATAGTTGCCTGACTCCCCGTCGTGTAGATAACTACGATACGGGAG
GGCTTACCATCTGGCCCCAGTGCTGCAATGATACCGCGAGACCCACGCTCACCGGCTCCAGATTTATCAG
CAATAAACCAGCCAGCCGGAAGGGCCGAGCGCAGAAGTGGTCCTGCAACTTTATCCGCCTCCATCCAGTC
TATTAATTGTTGCCGGGAAGCTAGAGTAAGTAGTTCGCCAGTTAATAGTTTGCGCAACGTTGTTGCCATT
GCTACAGGCATCGTGGTGTCACGCTCGTCGTTTGGTATGGCTTCATTCAGCTCCGGTTCCCAACGATCAA
GGCGAGTTACATGATCCCCCATGTTGTGCAAAAAAGCGGTTAGCTCCTTCGGTCCTCCGATCGTTGTCAG
AAGTAAGTTGGCCGCAGTGTTATCACTCATGGTTATGGCAGCACTGCATAATTCTCTTACTGTCATGCCA
TCCGTAAGATGCTTTTCTGTGACTGGTGAGTACTCAACCAAGTCATTCTGAGAATAGTGTATGCGGCGAC
CGAGTTGCTCTTGCCCGGCGTCAATACGGGATAATACCGCGCCACATAGCAGAACTTTAAAAGTGCTCAT
CATTGGAAAACGTTCTTCGGGGCGAAAACTCTCAAGGATCTTACCGCTGTTGAGATCCAGTTCGATGTAA
CCCACTCGTGCACCCAACTGATCTTCAGCATCTTTTACTTTCACCAGCGTTTCTGGGTGAGCAAAAACAG
GAAGGCAAAATGCCGCAAAAAAGGGAATAAGGGCGACACGGAAATGTTGAATACTCATACTCTTCCTTTT
TCAATATTATTGAAGCATTTATCAGGGTTATTGTCTCATGAGCGGATACATATTTGAATGTATTTAGAAA
AATAAACAAATAGGGGTTCCGCGCACATTTCCCCGAAAAGTGCCACCTGACGTCGACGGATCGGGAGATC
GATCTCCCGATCCCCTAGGGTCGACTCTCAGTACAATCTGCTCTGATGCCGCATAGTTAAGCCAGTATCT
GCTCCCTGCTTGTGTGTTGGAGGTCGCTGAGTAGTGCGCGAGCAAAATTTAAGCTACAACAAGGCAAGGC
TTGACCGACAATTGCATGAAGAATCTGCTTAGGGTTAGGCGTTTTGCGCTGCTTCGCGATGTACGGGCCA
GATATACGCGTTGACATTGATTATTGACTAGTTATTAATAGTAATCAATTACGGGGTCATTAGTTCATAG
CCCATATATGGAGTTCCGCGTTACATAACTTACGGTAAATGGCCCGCCTGGCTGACCGCCCAACGACCCC
CGCCCATTGACGTCAATAATGACGTATGTTCCCATAGTAACGCCAATAGGGACTTTCCATTGACGTCAAT
GGGTGGAGTATTTACGGTAAACTGCCCACTTGGCAGTACATCAAGTGTATCATATGCCAAGTACGCCCCC
TATTGACGTCAATGACGGTAAATGGCCCGCCTGGCATTATGCCCAGTACATGACCTTATGGGACTTTCCT
ACTTGGCAGTACATCTACGTATTAGTCATCGCTATTACCATGGTGATGCGGTTTTGGCAGTACATCAATG
GGCGTGGATAGCGGTTTGACTCACGGGGATTTCCAAGTCTCCACCCCATTGACGTCAATGGGAGTTTGTT
TTGGCACCAAAATCAACGGGACTTTCCAAAATGTCGTAACAACTCCGCCCCATTGACGCAAATGGGCGGT
AGGCGTGTACGGTGGGAGGTCTATATAAGCAGAGCTGGTTTAGTGAACCGTCAGATCCGCTAGAGATCCG
CGGCCGCTAATACGACTCACTATAGGGAGAGCCGCCACCATGAAACGGACAGCCGACGGAAGCGAGTTCG
AGTCACCAAAGAAGAAGCGGAAAGTCTCCTCAGAGACTGGGCCTGTCGCCGTCGATCCAACCCTGCGCCG
CCGGATTGAACCTCACGAGTTTGAAGTGTTCTTTGACCCCCGGGAGCTGGCCAAGGAGACATGCCTGCTG
TACGAGATCAACTGGGGAGGCAGGCACTCCATCTGGAGGCACACCTCTCAGAACACAAATAAGCACGTGG
AGGTGAACTTCATCGAGAAGTTTACCACAGAGCGGTACTTCTGCCCCAATACCAGATGTAGCATCACATG
GTTTCTGAGCTGGTCCCCTTGCGGAGAGTGTAGCAGGGCCATCACCGAGTTCCTGTCCAGATATCCACAC
GTGACACTGTTTATCTACATCGCCAGGCTGTATCACCACGCAGACCCAAGGAATAGGCAGGGCCTGCGCG
ATCTGATCAGCTCCGGCGTGACCATCCAGATCATGACAGAGCAGGAGTCCGGCTACTGCTGGCGGAACTT
CGTGAATTATTCTCCTAGCAACGAGGCCCACTGGCCTAGGTACCCACACCTGTGGGTGCGCCTGTACGTG
CTGGAGCTGTATTGCATCATCCTGGGCCTGCCCCCTTGTCTGAATATCCTGCGGAGAAAGCAGCCCCAGC
TGACCTTCTTTACAATCGCCCTGCAGTCTTGTCACTATCAGAGGCTGCCACCCCACATCCTGTGGGCCAC
AGGCCTGAAGTCTGGAGGATCTAGCGGAGGATCCTCTGGCAGCGAGACACCAGGAACAAGCGAGTCAGCA
ACACCAGAGAGCAGTGGCGGCAGCAGCGGCGGCAGCGACAAGAAGTACAGCATCGGCCTGGCCATCGGCA
CCAACTCTGTGGGCTGGGCCGTGATCACCGACGAGTACAAGGTGCCCAGCAAGAAATTCAAGGTGCTGGG
CAACACCGACCGGCACAGCATCAAGAAGAACCTGATCGGAGCCCTGCTGTTCGACAGCGGCGAAACAGCC
GAGGCCACCCGGCTGAAGAGAACCGCCAGAAGAAGATACACCAGACGGAAGAACCGGATCTGCTATCTGC
AAGAGATCTTCAGCAACGAGATGGCCAAGGTGGACGACAGCTTCTTCCACAGACTGGAAGAGTCCTTCCT
GGTGGAAGAGGATAAGAAGCACGAGCGGCACCCCATCTTCGGCAACATCGTGGACGAGGTGGCCTACCAC
GAGAAGTACCCCACCATCTACCACCTGAGAAAGAAACTGGTGGACAGCACCGACAAGGCCGACCTGCGGC
TGATCTATCTGGCCCTGGCCCACATGATCAAGTTCCGGGGCCACTTCCTGATCGAGGGCGACCTGAACCC
CGACAACAGCGACGTGGACAAGCTGTTCATCCAGCTGGTGCAGACCTACAACCAGCTGTTCGAGGAAAAC
CCCATCAACGCCAGCGGCGTGGACGCCAAGGCCATCCTGTCTGCCAGACTGAGCAAGAGCAGACGGCTGG
AAAATCTGATCGCCCAGCTGCCCGGCGAGAAGAAGAATGGCCTGTTCGGAAACCTGATTGCCCTGAGCCT
GGGCCTGACCCCCAACTTCAAGAGCAACTTCGACCTGGCCGAGGATGCCAAACTGCAGCTGAGCAAGGAC
ACCTACGACGACGACCTGGACAACCTGCTGGCCCAGATCGGCGACCAGTACGCCGACCTGTTTCTGGCCG
CCAAGAACCTGTCCGACGCCATCCTGCTGAGCGACATCCTGAGAGTGAACACCGAGATCACCAAGGCCCC
CCTGAGCGCCTCTATGATCAAGAGATACGACGAGCACCACCAGGACCTGACCCTGCTGAAAGCTCTCGTG
CGGCAGCAGCTGCCTGAGAAGTACAAAGAGATTTTCTTCGACCAGAGCAAGAACGGCTACGCCGGCTACA
TTGACGGCGGAGCCAGCCAGGAAGAGTTCTACAAGTTCATCAAGCCCATCCTGGAAAAGATGGACGGCAC
CGAGGAACTGCTCGTGAAGCTGAACAGAGAGGACCTGCTGCGGAAGCAGCGGACCTTCGACAACGGCAGC
ATCCCCCACCAGATCCACCTGGGAGAGCTGCACGCCATTCTGCGGCGGCAGGAAGATTTTTACCCATTCC
TGAAGGACAACCGGGAAAAGATCGAGAAGATCCTGACCTTCCGCATCCCCTACTACGTGGGCCCTCTGGC
CAGGGGAAACAGCAGATTCGCCTGGATGACCAGAAAGAGCGAGGAAACCATCACCCCCTGGAACTTCGAG
GAAGTGGTGGACAAGGGCGCTTCCGCCCAGAGCTTCATCGAGCGGATGACCAACTTCGATAAGAACCTGC
CCAACGAGAAGGTGCTGCCCAAGCACAGCCTGCTGTACGAGTACTTCACCGTGTATAACGAGCTGACCAA
AGTGAAATACGTGACCGAGGGAATGAGAAAGCCCGCCTTCCTGAGCGGCGAGCAGAAAAAGGCCATCGTG
GACCTGCTGTTCAAGACCAACCGGAAAGTGACCGTGAAGCAGCTGAAAGAGGACTACTTCAAGAAAATCG
AGTGCTTCGACTCCGTGGAAATCTCCGGCGTGGAAGATCGGTTCAACGCCTCCCTGGGCACATACCACGA
TCTGCTGAAAATTATCAAGGACAAGGACTTCCTGGACAATGAGGAAAACGAGGACATTCTGGAAGATATC
GTGCTGACCCTGACACTGTTTGAGGACAGAGAGATGATCGAGGAACGGCTGAAAACCTATGCCCACCTGT
TCGACGACAAAGTGATGAAGCAGCTGAAGCGGCGGAGATACACCGGCTGGGGCAGGCTGAGCCGGAAGCT
GATCAACGGCATCCGGGACAAGCAGTCCGGCAAGACAATCCTGGATTTCCTGAAGTCCGACGGCTTCGCC
AACAGAAACTTCATGCAGCTGATCCACGACGACAGCCTGACCTTTAAAGAGGACATCCAGAAAGCCCAGG
TGTCCGGCCAGGGCGATAGCCTGCACGAGCACATTGCCAATCTGGCCGGCAGCCCCGCCATTAAGAAGGG
CATCCTGCAGACAGTGAAGGTGGTGGACGAGCTCGTGAAAGTGATGGGCCGGCACAAGCCCGAGAACATC
GTGATCGAAATGGCCAGAGAGAACCAGACCACCCAGAAGGGACAGAAGAACAGCCGCGAGAGAATGAAGC
GGATCGAAGAGGGCATCAAAGAGCTGGGCAGCCAGATCCTGAAAGAACACCCCGTGGAAAACACCCAGCT
GCAGAACGAGAAGCTGTACCTGTACTACCTGCAGAATGGGCGGGATATGTACGTGGACCAGGAACTGGAC
ATCAACCGGCTGTCCGACTACGATGTGGACCATATCGTGCCTCAGAGCTTTCTGAAGGACGACTCCATCG
ACAACAAGGTGCTGACCAGAAGCGACAAGAACCGGGGCAAGAGCGACAACGTGCCCTCCGAAGAGGTCGT
GAAGAAGATGAAGAACTACTGGCGGCAGCTGCTGAACGCCAAGCTGATTACCCAGAGAAAGTTCGACAAT
CTGACCAAGGCCGAGAGAGGCGGCCTGAGCGAACTGGATAAGGCCGGCTTCATCAAGAGACAGCTGGTGG
AAACCCGGCAGATCACAAAGCACGTGGCACAGATCCTGGACTCCCGGATGAACACTAAGTACGACGAGAA
TGACAAGCTGATCCGGGAAGTGAAAGTGATCACCCTGAAGTCCAAGCTGGTGTCCGATTTCCGGAAGGAT
TTCCAGTTTTACAAAGTGCGCGAGATCAACAACTACCACCACGCCCACGACGCCTACCTGAACGCCGTCG
TGGGAACCGCCCTGATCAAAAAGTACCCTAAGCTGGAAAGCGAGTTCGTGTACGGCGACTACAAGGTGTA
CGACGTGCGGAAGATGATCGCCAAGAGCGAGCAGGAAATCGGCAAGGCTACCGCCAAGTACTTCTTCTAC
AGCAACATCATGAACTTTTTCAAGACCGAGATTACCCTGGCCAACGGCGAGATCCGGAAGCGGCCTCTGA
TCGAGACAAACGGCGAAACCGGGGAGATCGTGTGGGATAAGGGCCGGGATTTTGCCACCGTGCGGAAAGT
GCTGAGCATGCCCCAAGTGAATATCGTGAAAAAGACCGAGGTGCAGACAGGCGGCTTCAGCAAAGAGTCT
ATCCGGCCCAAGAGGAACAGCGATAAGCTGATCGCCAGAAAGAAGGACTGGGACCCTAAGAAGTACGGCG
GCTTCGTGAGCCCCACCGTGGCCTATTCTGTGCTGGTGGTGGCCAAAGTGGAAAAGGGCAAGTCCAAGAA
ACTGAAGAGTGTGAAAGAGCTGCTGGGGATCACCATCATGGAAAGAAGCAGCTTCGAGAAGAATCCCATC
GACTTTCTGGAAGCCAAGGGCTACAAAGAAGTGAAAAAGGACCTGATCATCAAGCTGCCTAAGTACTCCC
TGTTCGAGCTGGAAAACGGCCGGAAGAGAATGCTGGCCTCTGCCCGGTTCCTGCAGAAGGGAAACGAACT
GGCCCTGCCCTCCAAATATGTGAACTTCCTGTACCTGGCCAGCCACTATGAGAAGCTGAAGGGCTCCCCC
GAGGATAATGAGCAGAAACAGCTGTTTGTGGAACAGCACAAGCACTACCTGGACGAGATCATCGAGCAGA
TCAGCGAGTTCTCCAAGAGAGTGATCCTGGCCGACGCTAATCTGGACAAAGTGCTGTCCGCCTACAACAA
GCACCGGGATAAGCCCATCAGAGAGCAGGCCGAGAATATCATCCACCTGTTTACCCTGACCAATCTGGGA
GCCCCTCGGGCCTTCAAGTACTTTGACACCACCATCGACCGGAAGGTGTACCGGAGCACCAAAGAGGTGC
TGGACGCCACCCTGATCCACCAGAGCATCACCGGCCTGTACGAGACACGGATCGACCTGTCTCAGCTGGG
AGGTGACTCTGGCGGCTCAAAAAGAACCGCCGACGGCAGCGAATTCGAGCCCAAGAAGAAGAGGAAAGTC
GGAGGCGGTGGAAGCGGCGCAACAAACTTCTCTCTGCTGAAACAAGCCGGAGATGTCGAAGAGAATCCTG
GACCGATGGTGAGCAAGGGCGAGGAGCTGTTCACCGGGGTGGTGCCCATCCTGGTCGAGCTGGACGGCGA
CGTAAACGGCCACAAGTTCAGCGTGTCCGGCGAGGGCGAGGGCGATGCCACCTACGGCAAGCTGACCCTG
AAGTTCATCTGCACCACCGGCAAGCTGCCCGTGCCCTGGCCCACCCTCGTGACCACCCTGACCTACGGCG
TGCAGTGCTTCAGCCGCTACCCCGACCACATGAAGCAGCACGACTTCTTCAAGTCCGCCATGCCCGAAGG
CTACGTCCAGGAGCGCACCATCTTCTTCAAGGACGACGGCAACTACAAGACCCGCGCCGAGGTGAAGTTC
GAGGGCGACACCCTGGTGAACCGCATCGAGCTGAAGGGCATCGACTTCAAGGAGGACGGCAACATCCTGG
GGCACAAGCTGGAGTACAACTACAACAGCCACAACGTCTATATCATGGCCGACAAGCAGAAGAACGGCAT
CAAGGTGAACTTCAAGATCCGCCACAACATCGAGGACGGCAGCGTGCAGCTCGCCGACCACTACCAGCAG
AACACCCCCATCGGCGACGGCCCCGTGCTGCTGCCCGACAACCACTACCTGAGCACCCAGTCCGCCCTGA
GCAAAGACCCCAACGAGAAGCGCGATCACATGGTCCTGCTGGAGTTCGTGACCGCCGCCGGGATCACTCT
CGGCATGGACGAGCTGTACAAGTGA
